>Addgene plasmid #54922 | mApple-MannII-N-10 | depositor partial sequence | sequence record 85312 | insert sequence
ATCCGCTAGCGCCACCATGAAGTTAAGTCGCCAGTTCACCGTGTTTGGCAGCGCGATCTTCTGCGTCGTA
ATCTTCTCACTCTACCTGATGCTGGACAGGGGTCACTTGGACTACCCTCGGGGCCCGCGCCAGGAGGGCT
CCTTTCCGCAGGGCCAGCTTTCAATATTGCAAGAAAAGATTGACCATTTGGAGCGTTTGCTCGCTGAGAA
CAACGAGATCATCTCAAATATCAGAGACTCAGTCATCAACCTGAGCGAGTCTGTGGAGGACGGCCCGCGG
GGGTCACCAGGCAACGCCAGCCAAGGCTCCATCCACCTCCACTCGCCACAGTTGGCCCTGCAGGCTGACC
CCAGCTCCGGATCGGATCCACCGGTCGCCACCATGGTGAGCAAGGGCGAGGAGAATAACATGGCCATCAT
CAAGGAGTTCATGCGCTTCAAGGTGCACATGGAGGGCTCCGTGAACGGCCACGAGTTCGAGATCGAGGGC
GAGGGCGAGGGCCGCCCCTACGAGGCCTTTCAGACCGCTAAGCTGAAGGTGACCAAGGGTGGCCCCCTGC
CCTTCGCCTGGGACATCCTGTCCCCTCAGTTCATGTACGGCTCCAAGGTCTACATTAAGCACCCAGCCGA
CATCCCCGACTACTTCAAGCTGTCCTTCCCCGAGGGCTTCAGGTGGGAGCGCGTGATGAACTTCGAGGAC
GGCGGCATTATTCACGTTAACCAGGACTCCTCCCTGCAGGACGGCGTGTTCATCTACAAGGTGAAGCTGC
GCGGCACCAACTTCCCCTCCGACGGCCCCGTAATGCAGAAGAAGACCATGGGCTGGGAGGCCTCCGAGGA
GCGGATGTACCCCGAGGACGGCGCCCTGAAGAGCGAGATCAAGAAGAGGCTGAAGCTGAAGGACGGCGGC
CACTACGCCGCCGAGGTCAAGACCACCTACAAGGCCAAGAAGCCCGTGCAGCTGCCCGGCGCCTACATCG
TCGACATCAAGTTGGACATCGTGTCCCACAACGAGGACTACACCATCGTGGAACAGTACGAACGCGCCGA
GGGCCGCCACTCCACCGGCGGCATGGACGAGCTGTACAAGTAAGCGGCCGCGACTCTAGATCATAATCAG
CCATACCACATT
