>Addgene plasmid #54922 | mApple-MannII-N-10 | addgene partial sequence | sequence record 151747 | CMV-F 5'-CGCAAATGGGCGGTAGGCGTG-3'
GCAGAGCTGGTTTAGTGACCGTCAGATCCGCTAGCGCCACCATGAAGTTAAGTCGCCAGTTCACCGTGTT
TGGCAGCGCGATCTTCTGCGTCGTAATCTTCTCACTCTACCTGATGCTGGACAGGGGTCACTTGGACTAC
CCTCGGGGCCCGCGCCAGGAGGGCTCCTTTCCGCAGGGCCAGCTTTCAATATTGCAAGAAAAGATTGACC
ATTTGGAGCGTTTGCTCGCTGAGAACAACGAGATCATCTCAAATATCAGAGACTCAGTCATCAACCTGAG
CGAGTCTGTGGAGGACGGCCCGCGGGGGTCACCAGGCAACGCCAGCCAAGGCTCCATCCACCTCCACTCG
CCACAGTTGGCCCTGCAGGCTGACCCCAGCTCCGGATCGGATCCACCGGTCGCCACCATGGTGAGCAAGG
GCGAGGAGAATAACATGGCCATCATCAAGGAGTTCATGCGCTTCAAGGTGCACATGGAGGGCTCCGTGAA
CGGCCACGAGTTCGAGATCGAGGGCGAGGGCGAGGGCCGCCCCTACGAGGCCTTTCAGACCGCTAAGCTG
AAGGTGACCAAGGGTGGCCCCCTGCCCTTCGCCTGGGACATCCTGTCCCCTCAGTTCATGTACGGCTCCA
AGGTCTACATTAAGCACCCAGCCGACATCCCCGACTACTTCAAGCTGTCCTTCCCCGAGGGCTTCAGGTG
GGAGCGCGTGATGAACTTCGAGGACGGCGGCATTATTCACGTTAACCAGGACTCCTCCCTGCAGGACGGC
GTGTTCATCTACAAGGTGAAGCTGCGCGGCACCAACTTCC
