[The description below was written by a language model from this plasmid's Addgene catalogue record.]
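Description:
mApple-MannII-N-10 is a mammalian expression plasmid built on the mApple-N1 backbone (about 4.75 kb without the insert), designed to label the Golgi apparatus with a red-orange fluorescent protein. It is maintained as a high-copy plasmid in E. coli under kanamycin selection. In mammalian cells, the neomycin resistance marker allows G418 selection of stable transfectants. No feature table accompanies the record, so the replication origins and the exact arrangement of the backbone elements are not stated. The SV40pA-R sequencing primer does suggest that an SV40 polyadenylation signal lies downstream of the fusion.

The insert is a fragment of mouse mannosidase II covering amino acids 1–112, not the full-length enzyme. It is placed under the CMV promoter for strong constitutive expression, with mApple fused to its C terminus from the backbone. The "N-10" in the name probably refers to the N1-style fusion layout and a linker between the two parts, but the record does not say so. Mannosidase II is a Golgi-resident glycosidase. Its N-terminal region is generally understood to carry the membrane anchor and the Golgi retention determinants, so this fragment would be expected to direct the fluorescent protein to the Golgi without the catalytic domain.

The listed purpose is mannosidase/Golgi localization, with mApple excitation at 568 nm and emission at 592 nm. The construct therefore serves as an organelle marker for fluorescence microscopy of transfected mammalian cells, either for viewing Golgi morphology and dynamics or as a red-channel reference alongside probes in other colours. The cloning method is recorded as unknown.
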