Addgene plasmid #54922: mApple-MannII-N-10
Purpose: Localization: Mannosidase/Golgi, Excitation: 568, Emission: 592
Depositing lab: Michael Davidson. Depositing organization: Florida State University, Tallahassee.
Backbone
  Vector backbone: mApple-N1
  Backbone size w/o insert (bp): 4750
  Vector type: Mammalian Expression
  Selectable markers: Neomycin (select with G418)
Growth in bacteria
  Bacterial resistance: Kanamycin, 50 μg/mL
  Growth temperature: 37°C
  Growth strain: DH5alpha
  Copy number: High Copy
Gene/Insert
  Gene/Insert name: MannII (alt name: NM_008549.2)
  Species: M. musculus (mouse)
  Mutation: aa 1-112 of MannII
  Promoter: CMV
  Tag / fusion protein: mApple (C terminal on backbone)
  Cloning method: Unknown
  Sequencing primers: 5′ CMV-F; 3′ SV40pA-R
Terms and licenses: Academic/Nonprofit Terms; Industry Terms: Not Available to Industry
Depositor comments: . Excitation = 568; Emission = 592
How to cite: mApple-MannII-N-10 was a gift from Michael Davidson (Addgene plasmid # 54922 ; http://n2t.net/addgene:54922 ; RRID:Addgene_54922)
